Addgene plasmid #163570: pCMV_UdgX-EE-UdgX-NG-nCas9
Purpose: Mammalian CG-to-GC base editing
Depositing lab: David Liu. Depositing organization: Broad Institute. Publication: Efficient C*G-to-G*C base editors developed using CRISPRi screens, target-library analysis, and machine learning. Koblan LW, Arbab M, Shen MW, Hussmann JA, Anzalone AV, Doman JL, Newby GA, Yang D, Mok B, Replogle JM, Xu A, Sisley TA, Weissman JS, Adamson B, Liu DR. Nat Biotechnol. 2021 Jun 28. pii: 10.1038/s41587-021-00938-z. doi: 10.1038/s41587-021-00938-z. PubMed 34183861.
Backbone
  Vector backbone: pCMV
  Vector type: Mammalian Expression, CRISPR
Growth in bacteria
  Bacterial resistance: Ampicillin, 100 μg/mL
  Growth temperature: 37°C
  Growth strain: NEB Stable
  Copy number: High Copy
Gene/Insert
  Gene/Insert name: UdgX-EE-UdgX-NG-nCas9
  Species: H. sapiens (human)
  Mutation: nCas9 (D10A)EE (R126E, R132E)NG (L111R, D1135V, G1218R, E1219F, A1322R, R1335V, T1337R)
  Cloning method: Gibson Cloning
Terms and licenses: Academic/Nonprofit Terms; Industry Terms: Not Available to Industry
How to cite: pCMV_UdgX-EE-UdgX-NG-nCas9 was a gift from David Liu (Addgene plasmid # 163570 ; http://n2t.net/addgene:163570 ; RRID:Addgene_163570)
