[The description below was written by a language model from this plasmid's Addgene catalogue record and pLannotate feature annotations shown in this document.]
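Description:
pCMV_UdgX-EE-UdgX-NG-nCas9 is a 9,849 nt mammalian expression plasmid on a pCMV backbone, built by Gibson cloning, that encodes a CRISPR base editor intended for C•G-to-G•C transversion editing in mammalian cells. It is propagated in E. coli as a high-copy plasmid through a ColE1/pUC-type origin and selected with ampicillin via the β-lactamase (AmpR) gene and its native promoter. Small remnants of lac regulatory elements, lacI, a pBluescript multiple cloning site, the SV40 promoter and the pBR322 bom region are backbone carry-over and do not appear to have a designed function.

The payload is a single large fusion open reading frame driven by the CMV immediate-early enhancer and promoter and terminated by the bovine growth hormone polyadenylation signal. A T7 promoter lies just downstream of the CMV promoter and could support in vitro transcription. The annotation detects a rat APOBEC1 cytidine deaminase segment, corresponding to the "EE" variant (R126E, R132E) in the record, followed by Streptococcus pyogenes Cas9 annotated as two contiguous pieces. This Cas9 carries D10A, making it a nickase, along with the listed NG substitutions, which define the SpCas9-NG variant known for recognising relaxed NG PAMs. The two UdgX domains named in the construct were not annotated by the feature tool. They presumably occupy the unannotated stretches flanking APOBEC1, but the table does not confirm this, nor does it identify linkers or nuclear localisation signals. UdgX is a uracil-DNA glycosylase-like protein that binds uracil in DNA. The catalogue gives the insert species as human, although the recognisable parts are of rat and bacterial origin. No guide RNA cassette is annotated, so a guide would have to be supplied separately.
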