Features (pLannotate 1.2.2; 17 found; start..end, strand, type, name):
    132..335     +  promoter       CMV promoter: human cytomegalovirus (CMV) immediate early promoter
    377..395     +  promoter       T7 promoter: promoter for bacteriophage T7 RNA polymerase
   1192..1872    +  CDS            Apobec1: ABEC1_RAT - Experimental evidence at protein level: Swiss-Prot protein existence level 1. Catalytic component of the apolipoprotein B mRNA editing enzyme complex which is responsible for the postranscriptional editing of a CAA codon for Gln to a UAA codon for stop in the APOB mRNA. May also play a role in the epigenetic regulation of gene expression by participating in DNA demethylation. From Rattus norvegicus (Rat).
   2692..4293    +  CDS            dCas9(N): N-terminal portion of catalytically inactive Streptococcus pyogenes dCas9 carrying the D10A mutation (Zetsche et al., 2015)
   4294..6788    +  CDS            Cas9(C) (fragment): C-terminal portion of Streptococcus pyogenes Cas9 (Zetsche et al., 2015)
   6910..7134    +  polyA_signal   bGH poly(A) signal: bovine growth hormone polyadenylation signal
   7138..7159    +  promoter       SV40 promoter (fragment): SV40 enhancer and early promoter
   7164..7180    +  misc_feature   MCS (fragment): pBluescript multiple cloning site
   7229..7245    -  protein_bind   lac operator: The lac repressor binds to the lac operator to inhibit transcription in E. coli. This inhibition can be relieved by adding lactose or isopropyl-β-D-thiogalactopyranoside (IPTG). lac repressor encoded by lacI
   7253..7283    -  promoter       lac promoter: promoter for the E. coli lac operon
   7298..7319    -  protein_bind   CAP binding site: CAP binding activates transcription in the presence of cAMP. E. coli catabolite activator protein
   7332..7424    -  CDS            lacI (fragment): lac repressor; lacI; The lac repressor binds to the lac operator to inhibit transcription in E. coli. This inhibition can be relieved by adding lactose or isopropyl-β-D-thiogalactopyranoside (IPTG).
   7607..8195    -  rep_origin     ori: high-copy-number ColE1/pMB1/pBR322/pUC origin of replication
   8366..9226    -  CDS            AmpR: β-lactamase; bla; confers resistance to ampicillin, carbenicillin, and related antibiotics
   9227..9331    -  promoter       AmpR promoter: bla
   9402..9446    -  misc_feature   bom (fragment): basis of mobility region from pBR322
   9601..131     +  enhancer       CMV enhancer (across the origin): human cytomegalovirus immediate early enhancer
>Addgene plasmid #163570 | pCMV_UdgX-EE-UdgX-NG-nCas9 | addgene full sequence | sequence record 324914 | Addgene NGS Result
ATATGCCAAGTACGCCCCCTATTGACGTCAATGACGGTAAATGGCCCGCCTGGCATTATGCCCAGTACAT
GACCTTATGGGACTTTCCTACTTGGCAGTACATCTACGTATTAGTCATCGCTATTACCATGGTGATGCGG
TTTTGGCAGTACATCAATGGGCGTGGATAGCGGTTTGACTCACGGGGATTTCCAAGTCTCCACCCCATTG
ACGTCAATGGGAGTTTGTTTTGGCACCAAAATCAACGGGACTTTCCAAAATGTCGTAACAACTCCGCCCC
ATTGACGCAAATGGGCGGTAGGCGTGTACGGTGGGAGGTCTATATAAGCAGAGCTGGTTTAGTGAACCGT
CAGATCCGCTAGAGATCCGCGGCCGCTAATACGACTCACTATAGGGAGAGCCGCCACCATGAAACGGACA
GCCGACGGAAGCGAGTTCGAGTCACCAAAGAAGAAGCGGAAAGTCATGGCCGGAGCACAGGATTTTGTCC
CACATACTGCCGATCTGGCTGAGCTGGCTGCCGCCGCTGGAGAGTGTAGAGGATGCGGGCTGTACCGGGA
TGCCACACAGGCCGTGTTCGGAGCAGGCGGCAGGAGCGCCCGCATCATGATGATCGGCGAGCAGCCAGGC
GATAAGGAGGACCTGGCCGGCCTGCCATTTGTGGGACCAGCAGGCCGGCTGCTGGACAGAGCCCTGGAGG
CCGCCGACATCGATAGGGACGCCCTGTACGTGACCAACGCCGTGAAGCACTTCAAGTTTACACGCGCCGC
AGGAGGCAAGAGGAGAATCCACAAGACCCCCTCTCGGACAGAGGTGGTGGCCTGCAGACCTTGGCTGATC
GCCGAGATGACCAGCGTGGAGCCAGATGTGGTGGTGCTGCTGGGAGCAACAGCAGCAAAGGCCCTGCTGG
GCAATGACTTCAGGGTGACCCAGCACAGGGGAGAGGTGCTGCACGTGGACGATGTGCCAGGCGATCCTGC
CCTGGTGGCAACCGTGCACCCTAGCTCCCTGCTGAGAGGCCCAAAGGAGGAGCGGGAATCCGCCTTCGCT
GGGCTGGTGGACGACCTGAGAGTGGCTGCCGATGTGAGACCTTCTGGAGGATCTAGCGGAGGCTCCTCTG
GCAGCGAGACACCAGGAACAAGCGAGTCAGCAACACCAGAGAGCAGTGGCGGCAGCAGCGGGGGGTCATC
CTCAGAGACTGGGCCTGTCGCCGTCGATCCAACCCTGCGCCGCCGGATTGAACCTCACGAGTTTGAAGTG
TTCTTTGACCCCCGGGAGCTGAGAAAGGAGACATGCCTGCTGTACGAGATCAACTGGGGAGGCAGGCACT
CCATCTGGAGGCACACCTCTCAGAACACAAATAAGCACGTGGAGGTGAACTTCATCGAGAAGTTTACCAC
AGAGCGGTACTTCTGCCCCAATACCAGATGTAGCATCACATGGTTTCTGAGCTGGTCCCCTTGCGGAGAG
TGTAGCAGGGCCATCACCGAGTTCCTGTCCAGATATCCACACGTGACACTGTTTATCTACATCGCCAGGC
TGTATCACCACGCAGACCCAGAGAATAGGCAGGGCCTGGAGGATCTGATCAGCTCCGGCGTGACCATCCA
GATCATGACAGAGCAGGAGTCCGGCTACTGCTGGCGGAACTTCGTGAATTATTCTCCTAGCAACGAGGCC
CACTGGCCTAGGTACCCACACCTGTGGGTGCGCCTGTACGTGCTGGAGCTGTATTGCATCATCCTGGGCC
TGCCCCCTTGTCTGAATATCCTGCGGAGAAAGCAGCCCCAGCTGACCTTCTTTACAATCGCCCTGCAGTC
TTGTCACTATCAGAGGCTGCCACCCCACATCCTGTGGGCCACAGGCCTGAAGTCTGGAGGATCTAGCGGA
GGATCCTCTGGCAGCGAGACACCAGGAACAAGCGAGTCAGCAACACCAGAGAGCAGTGGCGGCAGCAGCG
GCGGCAGCATGGCCGGAGCACAGGATTTTGTCCCACATACTGCCGATCTGGCTGAGCTGGCTGCCGCCGC
TGGAGAGTGTAGAGGATGCGGGCTGTACCGGGATGCCACACAGGCCGTGTTCGGAGCAGGCGGCAGGAGC
GCCCGCATCATGATGATCGGCGAGCAGCCAGGCGATAAGGAGGACCTGGCCGGCCTGCCATTTGTGGGAC
CAGCAGGCCGGCTGCTGGACAGAGCCCTGGAGGCCGCCGACATCGATAGGGACGCCCTGTACGTGACCAA
CGCCGTGAAGCACTTCAAGTTTACACGCGCCGCAGGAGGCAAGAGGAGAATCCACAAGACCCCCTCTCGG
ACAGAGGTGGTGGCCTGCAGACCTTGGCTGATCGCCGAGATGACCAGCGTGGAGCCAGATGTGGTGGTGC
TGCTGGGAGCAACAGCAGCAAAGGCCCTGCTGGGCAATGACTTCAGGGTGACCCAGCACAGGGGAGAGGT
GCTGCACGTGGACGATGTGCCAGGCGATCCTGCCCTGGTGGCAACCGTGCACCCTAGCTCCCTGCTGAGA
GGCCCAAAGGAGGAGCGGGAATCCGCCTTCGCTGGGCTGGTGGACGACCTGAGAGTGGCTGCCGATGTGA
GACCTAGCGGTGGTAGTTCTGGCGGTAGCTCAGGATCTGAAACTCCCGGCACATCTGAAAGCGCGACTCC
CGAATCATCTGGTGGATCTTCAGGTGGAAGTGACAAGAAGTACAGCATCGGCCTGGCCATCGGCACCAAC
TCTGTGGGCTGGGCCGTGATCACCGACGAGTACAAGGTGCCCAGCAAGAAATTCAAGGTGCTGGGCAACA
CCGACCGGCACAGCATCAAGAAGAACCTGATCGGAGCCCTGCTGTTCGACAGCGGCGAAACAGCCGAGGC
CACCCGGCTGAAGAGAACCGCCAGAAGAAGATACACCAGACGGAAGAACCGGATCTGCTATCTGCAAGAG
ATCTTCAGCAACGAGATGGCCAAGGTGGACGACAGCTTCTTCCACAGACTGGAAGAGTCCTTCCTGGTGG
AAGAGGATAAGAAGCACGAGCGGCACCCCATCTTCGGCAACATCGTGGACGAGGTGGCCTACCACGAGAA
GTACCCCACCATCTACCACCTGAGAAAGAAACTGGTGGACAGCACCGACAAGGCCGACCTGCGGCTGATC
TATCTGGCCCTGGCCCACATGATCAAGTTCCGGGGCCACTTCCTGATCGAGGGCGACCTGAACCCCGACA
ACAGCGACGTGGACAAGCTGTTCATCCAGCTGGTGCAGACCTACAACCAGCTGTTCGAGGAAAACCCCAT
CAACGCCAGCGGCGTGGACGCCAAGGCCATCCTGTCTGCCAGACTGAGCAAGAGCAGACGGCTGGAAAAT
CTGATCGCCCAGCTGCCCGGCGAGAAGAAGAATGGCCTGTTCGGAAACCTGATTGCCCTGAGCCTGGGCC
TGACCCCCAACTTCAAGAGCAACTTCGACCTGGCCGAGGATGCCAAACTGCAGCTGAGCAAGGACACCTA
CGACGACGACCTGGACAACCTGCTGGCCCAGATCGGCGACCAGTACGCCGACCTGTTTCTGGCCGCCAAG
AACCTGTCCGACGCCATCCTGCTGAGCGACATCCTGAGAGTGAACACCGAGATCACCAAGGCCCCCCTGA
GCGCCTCTATGATCAAGAGATACGACGAGCACCACCAGGACCTGACCCTGCTGAAAGCTCTCGTGCGGCA
GCAGCTGCCTGAGAAGTACAAAGAGATTTTCTTCGACCAGAGCAAGAACGGCTACGCCGGCTACATTGAC
GGCGGAGCCAGCCAGGAAGAGTTCTACAAGTTCATCAAGCCCATCCTGGAAAAGATGGACGGCACCGAGG
AACTGCTCGTGAAGCTGAACAGAGAGGACCTGCTGCGGAAGCAGCGGACCTTCGACAACGGCAGCATCCC
CCACCAGATCCACCTGGGAGAGCTGCACGCCATTCTGCGGCGGCAGGAAGATTTTTACCCATTCCTGAAG
GACAACCGGGAAAAGATCGAGAAGATCCTGACCTTCCGCATCCCCTACTACGTGGGCCCTCTGGCCAGGG
GAAACAGCAGATTCGCCTGGATGACCAGAAAGAGCGAGGAAACCATCACCCCCTGGAACTTCGAGGAAGT
GGTGGACAAGGGCGCTTCCGCCCAGAGCTTCATCGAGCGGATGACCAACTTCGATAAGAACCTGCCCAAC
GAGAAGGTGCTGCCCAAGCACAGCCTGCTGTACGAGTACTTCACCGTGTATAACGAGCTGACCAAAGTGA
AATACGTGACCGAGGGAATGAGAAAGCCCGCCTTCCTGAGCGGCGAGCAGAAAAAGGCCATCGTGGACCT
GCTGTTCAAGACCAACCGGAAAGTGACCGTGAAGCAGCTGAAAGAGGACTACTTCAAGAAAATCGAGTGC
TTCGACTCCGTGGAAATCTCCGGCGTGGAAGATCGGTTCAACGCCTCCCTGGGCACATACCACGATCTGC
TGAAAATTATCAAGGACAAGGACTTCCTGGACAATGAGGAAAACGAGGACATTCTGGAAGATATCGTGCT
GACCCTGACACTGTTTGAGGACAGAGAGATGATCGAGGAACGGCTGAAAACCTATGCCCACCTGTTCGAC
GACAAAGTGATGAAGCAGCTGAAGCGGCGGAGATACACCGGCTGGGGCAGGCTGAGCCGGAAGCTGATCA
ACGGCATCCGGGACAAGCAGTCCGGCAAGACAATCCTGGATTTCCTGAAGTCCGACGGCTTCGCCAACAG
AAACTTCATGCAGCTGATCCACGACGACAGCCTGACCTTTAAAGAGGACATCCAGAAAGCCCAGGTGTCC
GGCCAGGGCGATAGCCTGCACGAGCACATTGCCAATCTGGCCGGCAGCCCCGCCATTAAGAAGGGCATCC
TGCAGACAGTGAAGGTGGTGGACGAGCTCGTGAAAGTGATGGGCCGGCACAAGCCCGAGAACATCGTGAT
CGAAATGGCCAGAGAGAACCAGACCACCCAGAAGGGACAGAAGAACAGCCGCGAGAGAATGAAGCGGATC
GAAGAGGGCATCAAAGAGCTGGGCAGCCAGATCCTGAAAGAACACCCCGTGGAAAACACCCAGCTGCAGA
ACGAGAAGCTGTACCTGTACTACCTGCAGAATGGGCGGGATATGTACGTGGACCAGGAACTGGACATCAA
CCGGCTGTCCGACTACGATGTGGACCATATCGTGCCTCAGAGCTTTCTGAAGGACGACTCCATCGACAAC
AAGGTGCTGACCAGAAGCGACAAGAACCGGGGCAAGAGCGACAACGTGCCCTCCGAAGAGGTCGTGAAGA
AGATGAAGAACTACTGGCGGCAGCTGCTGAACGCCAAGCTGATTACCCAGAGAAAGTTCGACAATCTGAC
CAAGGCCGAGAGAGGCGGCCTGAGCGAACTGGATAAGGCCGGCTTCATCAAGAGACAGCTGGTGGAAACC
CGGCAGATCACAAAGCACGTGGCACAGATCCTGGACTCCCGGATGAACACTAAGTACGACGAGAATGACA
AGCTGATCCGGGAAGTGAAAGTGATCACCCTGAAGTCCAAGCTGGTGTCCGATTTCCGGAAGGATTTCCA
GTTTTACAAAGTGCGCGAGATCAACAACTACCACCACGCCCACGACGCCTACCTGAACGCCGTCGTGGGA
ACCGCCCTGATCAAAAAGTACCCTAAGCTGGAAAGCGAGTTCGTGTACGGCGACTACAAGGTGTACGACG
TGCGGAAGATGATCGCCAAGAGCGAGCAGGAAATCGGCAAGGCTACCGCCAAGTACTTCTTCTACAGCAA
CATCATGAACTTTTTCAAGACCGAGATTACCCTGGCCAACGGCGAGATCCGGAAGCGGCCTCTGATCGAG
ACAAACGGCGAAACCGGGGAGATCGTGTGGGATAAGGGCCGGGATTTTGCCACCGTGCGGAAAGTGCTGA
GCATGCCCCAAGTGAATATCGTGAAAAAGACCGAGGTGCAGACAGGCGGCTTCAGCAAAGAGTCTATCAG
GCCCAAGAGGAACAGCGATAAGCTGATCGCCAGAAAGAAGGACTGGGACCCTAAGAAGTACGGCGGCTTC
GTCAGCCCCACCGTGGCCTATTCTGTGCTGGTGGTGGCCAAAGTGGAAAAGGGCAAGTCCAAGAAACTGA
AGAGTGTGAAAGAGCTGCTGGGGATCACCATCATGGAAAGAAGCAGCTTCGAGAAGAATCCCATCGACTT
TCTGGAAGCCAAGGGCTACAAAGAAGTGAAAAAGGACCTGATCATCAAGCTGCCTAAGTACTCCCTGTTC
GAGCTGGAAAACGGCCGGAAGAGAATGCTGGCCTCTGCCAGATTCCTGCAGAAGGGAAACGAACTGGCCC
TGCCCTCCAAATATGTGAACTTCCTGTACCTGGCCAGCCACTATGAGAAGCTGAAGGGCTCCCCCGAGGA
TAATGAGCAGAAACAGCTGTTTGTGGAACAGCACAAGCACTACCTGGACGAGATCATCGAGCAGATCAGC
GAGTTCTCCAAGAGAGTGATCCTGGCCGACGCTAATCTGGACAAAGTGCTGTCCGCCTACAACAAGCACC
GGGATAAGCCCATCAGAGAGCAGGCCGAGAATATCATCCACCTGTTTACCCTGACCAATCTGGGAGCCCC
TAGGGCCTTCAAGTACTTTGACACCACCATCGACCGGAAGGTGTACAGGAGCACCAAAGAGGTGCTGGAC
GCCACCCTGATCCACCAGAGCATCACCGGCCTGTACGAGACACGGATCGACCTGTCTCAGCTGGGAGGTG
ACTCTGGCGGCTCAAAAAGAACCGCCGACGGCAGCGAATTCGAGCCCAAGAAGAAGAGGAAAGTCTAACC
GGTCATCATCACCATCACCATTGAGTTTAAACCCGCTGATCAGCCTCGACTGTGCCTTCTAGTTGCCAGC
CATCTGTTGTTTGCCCCTCCCCCGTGCCTTCCTTGACCCTGGAAGGTGCCACTCCCACTGTCCTTTCCTA
ATAAAATGAGGAAATTGCATCGCATTGTCTGAGTAGGTGTCATTCTATTCTGGGGGGTGGGGTGGGGCAG
GACAGCAAGGGGGAGGATTGGGAAGACAATAGCAGGCATGCTGGGGATGCGGTGGGCTCTATGGCTTCTG
AGGCGGAAAGAACCAGCTGGGGCTCGATACCGTCGACCTCTAGCTAGAGCTTGGCGTAATCATGGTCATA
GCTGTTTCCTGTGTGAAATTGTTATCCGCTCACAATTCCACACAACATACGAGCCGGAAGCATAAAGTGT
AAAGCCTAGGGTGCCTAATGAGTGAGCTAACTCACATTAATTGCGTTGCGCTCACTGCCCGCTTTCCAGT
CGGGAAACCTGTCGTGCCAGCTGCATTAATGAATCGGCCAACGCGCGGGAAGAGGCGGTTTGCGTATTGG
GCGCTCTTCCGCTTCCTCGCTCACTGACTCGCTGCGCTCGGTCGTTCGGCTGCGGCGAGCGGTATCAGCT
CACTCAAAGGCGGTAATACGGTTATCCACAGAATCAGGGGATAACGCAGGAAAGAACATGTGAGCAAAAG
GCCAGCAAAAGGCCAGGAACCGTAAAAAGGCCGCGTTGCTGGCGTTTTTCCATAGGCTCCGCCCCCCTGA
CGAGCATCACAAAAATCGACGCTCAAGTCAGAGGTGGCGAAACCCGACAGGACTATAAAGATACCAGGCG
TTTCCCCCTGGAAGCTCCCTCGTGCGCTCTCCTGTTCCGACCCTGCCGCTTACCGGATACCTGTCCGCCT
TTCTCCCTTCGGGAAGCGTGGCGCTTTCTCATAGCTCACGCTGTAGGTATCTCAGTTCGGTGTAGGTCGT
TCGCTCCAAGCTGGGCTGTGTGCACGAACCCCCCGTTCAGCCCGACCGCTGCGCCTTATCCGGTAACTAT
CGTCTTGAGTCCAACCCGGTAAGACACGACTTATCGCCACTGGCAGCAGCCACTGGTAACAGGATTAGCA
GAGCGAGGTATGTAGGCGGTGCTACAGAGTTCTTGAAGTGGTGGCCTAACTACGGCTACACTAGAAGAAC
AGTATTTGGTATCTGCGCTCTGCTGAAGCCAGTTACCTTCGGAAAAAGAGTTGGTAGCTCTTGATCCGGC
AAACAAACCACCGCTGGTAGCGGTGGTTTTTTTGTTTGCAAGCAGCAGATTACGCGCAGAAAAAAAGGAT
CTCAAGAAGATCCTTTGATCTTTTCTACGGGGTCTGACACTCAGTGGAACGAAAACTCACGTTAAGGGAT
TTTGGTCATGAGATTATCAAAAAGGATCTTCACCTAGATCCTTTTAAATTAAAAATGAAGTTTTAAATCA
ATCTAAAGTATATATGAGTAAACTTGGTCTGACAGTTACCAATGCTTAATCAGTGAGGCACCTATCTCAG
CGATCTGTCTATTTCGTTCATCCATAGTTGCCTGACTCCCCGTCGTGTAGATAACTACGATACGGGAGGG
CTTACCATCTGGCCCCAGTGCTGCAATGATACCGCGAGACCCACGCTCACCGGCTCCAGATTTATCAGCA
ATAAACCAGCCAGCCGGAAGGGCCGAGCGCAGAAGTGGTCCTGCAACTTTATCCGCCTCCATCCAGTCTA
TTAATTGTTGCCGGGAAGCTAGAGTAAGTAGTTCGCCAGTTAATAGTTTGCGCAACGTTGTTGCCATTGC
TACAGGCATCGTGGTGTCACGCTCGTCGTTTGGTATGGCTTCATTCAGCTCCGGTTCCCAACGATCAAGG
CGAGTTACATGATCCCCCATGTTGTGCAAAAAAGCGGTTAGCTCCTTCGGTCCTCCGATCGTTGTCAGAA
GTAAGTTGGCCGCAGTGTTATCACTCATGGTTATGGCAGCACTGCATAATTCTCTTACTGTCATGCCATC
CGTAAGATGCTTTTCTGTGACTGGTGAGTACTCAACCAAGTCATTCTGAGAATAGTGTATGCGGCGACCG
AGTTGCTCTTGCCCGGCGTCAATACGGGATAATACCGCGCCACATAGCAGAACTTTAAAAGTGCTCATCA
TTGGAAAACGTTCTTCGGGGCGAAAACTCTCAAGGATCTTACCGCTGTTGAGATCCAGTTCGATGTAACC
CACTCGTGCACCCAACTGATCTTCAGCATCTTTTACTTTCACCAGCGTTTCTGGGTGAGCAAAAACAGGA
AGGCAAAATGCCGCAAAAAAGGGAATAAGGGCGACACGGAAATGTTGAATACTCATACTCTTCCTTTTTC
AATATTATTGAAGCATTTATCAGGGTTATTGTCTCATGAGCGGATACATATTTGAATGTATTTAGAAAAA
TAAACAAATAGGGGTTCCGCGCACATTTCCCCGAAAAGTGCCACCTGACGTCGACGGATCGGGAGATCGA
TCTCCCGATCCCCTAGGGTCGACTCTCAGTACAATCTGCTCTGATGCCGCATAGTTAAGCCAGTATCTGC
TCCCTGCTTGTGTGTTGGAGGTCGCTGAGTAGTGCGCGAGCAAAATTTAAGCTACAACAAGGCAAGGCTT
GACCGACAATTGCATGAAGAATCTGCTTAGGGTTAGGCGTTTTGCGCTGCTTCGCGATGTACGGGCCAGA
TATACGCGTTGACATTGATTATTGACTAGTTATTAATAGTAATCAATTACGGGGTCATTAGTTCATAGCC
CATATATGGAGTTCCGCGTTACATAACTTACGGTAAATGGCCCGCCTGGCTGACCGCCCAACGACCCCCG
CCCATTGACGTCAATAATGACGTATGTTCCCATAGTAACGCCAATAGGGACTTTCCATTGACGTCAATGG
GTGGAGTATTTACGGTAAACTGCCCACTTGGCAGTACATCAAGTGTATC
